Addgene plasmid #49113: pEMS1982
Purpose: AAV plasmid with CLDN5 (Ple261) promoter driving expression of iCre.
Depositing lab: Elizabeth Simpson. Depositing organization: University of British Columbia. Publication: Ferroportin-mediated iron export from vascular endothelial cells in retina and brain. Baumann BH, Shu W, Song Y, Simpson EM, Lakhal-Littleton S, Dunaief JL. Exp Eye Res. 2019 Jul 16:107728. doi: 10.1016/j.exer.2019.107728. PubMed 31323276.
Backbone
  Vector backbone: AAV2
  Vector type: Mammalian Expression, AAV
Growth in bacteria
  Bacterial resistance: Ampicillin, 100 μg/mL
  Growth temperature: 30°C
  Growth strain: NEB Stable
  Copy number: Low Copy
Gene/Insert
  Gene/Insert name: ssAAV-Ple261-iCre (alt name: iCre)
  Species: Synthetic
  Promoter: CLDN5
  Cloning method: Restriction Enzyme; 5′ cloning site Unknown (unknown if destroyed); 3′ cloning site Unknown (unknown if destroyed)
Terms and licenses: Academic/Nonprofit Terms; Industry Terms: Not Available to Industry
Depositor comments: Please see the annotated GenBank file and the additional image file for the specific location of the minipromoter in this plasmid. Please see the following publication for more information: rAAV-compatible MiniPromoters for restricted expression in the brain and eye. de Leeuw et al. Mol Brain. 2016 May 10;9(1):52. doi: 10.1186/s13041-016-0232-4. PMID 27164903
How to cite: pEMS1982 was a gift from Elizabeth Simpson (Addgene plasmid # 49113 ; http://n2t.net/addgene:49113 ; RRID:Addgene_49113)
