[The description below was written by a language model from this plasmid's Addgene catalogue record and pLannotate feature annotations shown in this document.]
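Description:
pEMS1982 is a single-stranded AAV transfer (cis) plasmid built on an AAV2 backbone for mammalian expression. In it, a CLDN5-derived MiniPromoter, Ple261, drives the codon-improved Cre recombinase iCre. The 7,664-nt sequence carries two AAV2 inverted terminal repeat fragments that bracket the expression cassette. These ITRs are the cis elements needed for replication and packaging of the intervening DNA into recombinant AAV particles when rep, cap and helper functions are supplied separately. In bacteria the plasmid is selected with ampicillin through the bla gene and its promoter. It replicates from a ColE1/pUC-type origin, although the catalogue entry lists it as low copy. An f1 origin and remnants of the lac cloning region (lac promoter and operator, CAP site, lacZα and lacI fragments) lie outside the ITRs and are backbone leftovers.

Between the ITRs, the automated annotation leaves a roughly 3 kb stretch after the first ITR unlabelled. This position is consistent with the Ple261 MiniPromoter, but the feature table does not mark it, and the depositor points to a separate annotated file for its exact location. Downstream lie a chimeric β-globin/immunoglobulin intron, which generally improves transcript processing and expression, then the Cre coding sequence, and then an SV40 polyadenylation signal with an adjoining large T antigen fragment.

CLDN5 encodes claudin-5, an endothelial tight-junction protein. The associated publications concern restricted expression in brain and eye and gene function in retinal and brain vascular endothelium. The construct is therefore suited to producing rAAV that delivers Cre for promoter-restricted recombination of loxP-flanked alleles or reporters.
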