Features (pLannotate 1.2.2; 15 found; start..end, strand, type, name):
     60..81      +  protein_bind   CAP binding site: CAP binding activates transcription in the presence of cAMP. E. coli catabolite activator protein
     96..126     +  promoter       lac promoter: promoter for the E. coli lac operon
    134..150     +  protein_bind   lac operator: The lac repressor binds to the lac operator to inhibit transcription in E. coli. This inhibition can be relieved by adding lactose or isopropyl-β-D-thiogalactopyranoside (IPTG). lac repressor encoded by lacI
    211..341     -  repeat_region  AAV2 ITR (fragment): inverted terminal repeat of adeno-associated virus serotype 2 inverted
   3422..3554    +  intron         chimeric intron: chimera between introns from human β-globin and immunoglobulin heavy chain genes
   3581..4609    +  CDS            cre: RECR_BPP1 - Experimental evidence at protein level: Swiss-Prot protein existence level 1. Catalyzes site-specific recombination between two 34-base- pair LOXP sites. Its role is to maintain the phage genome as a monomeric unit-copy plasmid in the lysogenic state. From Escherichia phage P1 (Bacteriophage P1).
   4635..4756    -  polyA_signal   SV40 poly(A) signal: SV40 polyadenylation signal
   4779..4847    -  CDS            large T antigen (fragment): large T antigen from SV40 (simian virus 40)
   4925..5055    +  repeat_region  AAV2 ITR (fragment): inverted terminal repeat of adeno-associated virus serotype 2 inverted
   5069..5226    +  CDS            lacZα (fragment): LacZα fragment of β-galactosidase; lacZ fragment
   5231..5659    +  rep_origin     f1 ori (sequence partly withheld): f1 bacteriophage origin of replication; arrow indicates direction of (+) strand synthesis
   5712..5816    +  promoter       AmpR promoter: bla
   5817..6677    +  CDS            AmpR: β-lactamase; bla; confers resistance to ampicillin, carbenicillin, and related antibiotics
   6848..7436    +  rep_origin     ori: high-copy-number ColE1/pMB1/pBR322/pUC origin of replication
   7619..47      +  CDS            lacI (fragment) (across the origin): lac repressor; lacI; The lac repressor binds to the lac operator to inhibit transcription in E. coli. This inhibition can be relieved by adding lactose or isopropyl-β-D-thiogalactopyranoside (IPTG).
>Addgene plasmid #49113 | pEMS1982 | addgene full sequence | sequence record 183161 | Addgene NGS Result
TAATGCAGCTGGCACGACAGGTTTCCCGACTGGAAAGCGGGCAGTGAGCGCAACGCAATTAATGTGAGTT
AGCTCACTCATTAGGCACCCCAGGCTTTACACTTTATGCTTCCGGCTCGTATGTTGTGTGGAATTGTGAG
CGGATAACAATTTCACACAGGAAACAGCTATGACCATGATTACGCCAGATTTAATTAAGGCCTTAATTAG
GCTGCGCGCTCGCTCGCTCACTGAGGCCGCCCGGGCAAAGCCCGGGCGTCGGGCGACCTTTGGTCGCCCG
GCCTCAGTGAGCGAGCGAGCGCGCAGAGAGGGAGTGGCCAACTCCATCACTAGGGGTTCCTTGTAGTTAA
TGATTAACCCGCCATGCTACTTATCTACGTAGCCATGCTCTAGGAAGATCGGAATTCCCTAGGCCGGCCA
CGCGTTTTTTTTCTCGTTTTACTCACAAATACTTAAGTATGTAAGTAGATACACTTCACCCACATAATAG
AGAATACTCTATACATGTATTCATGGGTCAAAGGGGTCCCTGAGATACACACAATTCATACTCATCCCTC
TGAACACTGCAAGCGTCGTGTGGAGCCATTTGCTTTCCCACACACTCGCTTTCTGCCGCAGCAAGGCTGG
ACCCTGCTGGAGTGGTGATGTGCAGGAACTGCCTCATAGCTCAGGTGGTAAAGTTATTTGGCTGGGAACT
GAGTCTCTCCCCACATGCTGTCACACCCTTCCCGGCCCTGACAAACACAAAGAGATGCATCCCATTGAGT
CACCCACTTGGCTGAACCGTGTACCTGGTAACCTCCTTGGGAGGTTCTTTGGAGGGTATTTTTCTCCTCT
ACACAAAGCATGCCTGCGAAGTAAGCTGAGAATGACAAAAACAGGAAAGCCCAATCTTGCAGAGACAGAG
GGGCCAAGGCCTGCATGATAATGCGGCCCAAATTCATAGCTCAGACCCAAAAGAAAACAAATGTTCCATT
CTTTCTGTGTCCACCTCTAAACTAAGCAATACAGTGAGGGCAGTAAATTGCAATTACAAGTAAGAACTTT
AGCAGTTGCTGATCATAAAATGAAAAGGGACAAATATGTTTATCCTTAACAGGGTCACAAATAATTCCAC
AGCTGTTAATTTTGGCAGCCACGACTCTGCAGGCAGTATGGGCTCATGGTATACTATCTTCATTGTCACC
TTGGACAAAGATCCTGTTGGCCAAAGGCACACAGGCATCTTCAGGAAAACTAGATTTAAATGGTAAGATT
ACCTATGCTTATGTTTTTAAGCTCCAAAGACTACTGGTTCTGGGAAGGACTGGGTCACTATGTGACCTTG
TGTAGGTCTCTTTTGGCCCTGAGTCCAGGAGGGCTCTGTGACTCCAGGTTGTGGCTGCGTCTGGCAGCTA
ACAATTGTTTAGTTTACAGTGTCCTTCCTCTTCATCTTGTTTGCATTCAGTTGCCCATGCCTGCCTCTGG
GGGGAGGTGGGAAGGAATGTGGCTCCTGGGAGGAGCCCAGCTCCATGTGCCATTCTGAGGAGCCAGGCTG
CACGCCCCTGGGCCATAGCTGCTGGTGGATGGATGAGTACACTGGCAGAGGCACTGGGAAGGGAAGACAG
AATTGTTGGCCAATAGTCCCCTTTTACTGATTTTCTTGTCATTTTTGTGTTTGTTTTATTATAAAGATAA
CAGCTGTATTTGAGAAAGAAAGCTCAAACTATAAAGAAAATTTAAAATTGCCCTGTCTTACTCCAACTCC
ATTCCCTGACTAGGTGAGCCAGACGCTGGCCTTATCTCATTTACCATCTCAGAGCCATCTGAAGGGGGAG
AAGGGAACCGGGCCCCAGGAGGGAGAAAGTCATCAAACCTCCCACATCTGTGACCAGCCTCAGTGCCATA
CTTTTTCTATGGAGGGCCCTGTCCAATGGAACTGAGCACAGACCAGATAAAAGAACTGGGCACCCAGTGG
CCTCAGTCCAGGGCCTGGAGTTCAAACTTTACTGGAAACAAAGGGGCCGAGAGAGACTGGGGAAAGAACT
ACTAGAAAGGGGCTGGTGCCCCCATGGGGCTGTGGGTTTTGGAGCCGCGTGCCCCCACCTGAGCCTCAGG
GGGCCCGGAGTGTCCACACCAGTGGACCTTTCGAGAAATGGCTGGGCCATTGTGCAGAAGAATGCCCGGA
AATCCCGCGCCTCCCTCCTCCAGCAAGGATGGGGGCTCTTCCTCCTGGCCAGGAAACTCCAAGTTGGCTT
CCGGAGGGTGGCCTGGGGGCTGGGGTGCCAGGGACACCATCGCCACTGGTGGGAGGGCAGGGCACAGCCC
CTCCGTGTCCCTTTGTCTCTCCTGTCTGAAGGCCAGAGCAGGCTGCTAGGCCTGGGGCCACCACTGCCCC
TGGGTGCTACACCCAGTGTGCTGGGTCACTGGGAACTTCCTGAAGTGGTGTCACCTGAACTGGACCCCCA
AGGATGGGGTGCGGGCAGTACCGCAGGAAGAGGAGCAGCCCCTGTGAAGATTGAGAGGTCTGGGAAGCCC
CTGCGGCTTGGGAGAGTGGGGGTCGCCAGGCAGGGGGAAAGCCCCTGTGCCACCGCTTTTTGCCAGAGAC
TCAGGCTCCAGAGAGGCAGTGAGTGGCATGGGGGGTGAGGCTGGGGCCCTGGGCCTGACCTCCACACGCC
TGCCTGGCCTCTCTGTTTGCCATGGGATGAGAGAGACAGTGCTGGGACTCAGAGCGGGGCTGGAGAGTGA
GAGTGCGAGAAAGGGCCTGGGTGGGGCTTGGACCCCGGGGCGGGCTTTCTGGAGAGCCCCCCTACGAGGG
CCTCTACGGCGGTGACGGGGTGGGGGGCTTCTGCAAACCTTGGTCAGGGAAGTGGAGCTGGCTCGAGTGG
AAGAGACCACCCGGCTCAGTCGGGGATGTGGGAGTGGACTGGGTGGTGCAGACTGGGGGTCGAGCGCCTT
CTGAAGTGACGGGGCCGGGACGCGCAGGGAGGCGGCCCAAGAAGCGCGCCCTAGGCCAGCCCAGAATGCG
CTCGGCCGCGACTAGGACAACGGCGGGTGGGGCTGGGGGCGGCTGCCGGGCGGGGAGCGGTCCCGCGCCC
TCAGCTACCCCTCAAGAGCCGTTGTTTCCCTAACTTCAGCTGCCAGAGGCTCTGTGATTGGCTGCGGCAC
GATGACCCGCGCACGGATTGGCTGCTTCGGGCCGGGGGGCCGGGCCCGGGGGACAGAATCCGCCCCCGAA
CCTTCAAAGAGGGTACCCCCCGGCAGGAGCTGGCAGACCCAGGAGGTGCGACAGACCCGCGGGGCAAACG
GACTGGGGCCAAGAGCCGGGAGCGCGGGCGCAAAGGCACCAGGGCCCGCCCAGGGCGCCGCGCAGCACGG
CCTTGGGGGTTCTGCGGGCCTTCGGGTGGCGCGCCGAAGTTGGTCGTGAGGCACTGGGCAGGTAAGTATC
AAGGTTACAAGACAGGTTTAAGGAGACCAATAGAAACTGGGCTTGTCGAGACAGAGAAGACTCTTGCGTT
TCTGATAGGCACCTATTGGTCTTACTGACATCCACTTTGCCTTTCTCTCCACAGGTGTCCACTCCCAGGC
GGCCGCCACCATGTCCAACCTGCTGACTGTGCACCAAAACCTGCCTGCCCTCCCTGTGGATGCCACCTCT
GATGAAGTCAGGAAGAACCTGATGGACATGTTCAGGGACAGGCAGGCCTTCTCTGAACACACCTGGAAGA
TGCTCCTGTCTGTGTGCAGATCCTGGGCTGCCTGGTGCAAGCTGAACAACAGGAAATGGTTCCCTGCTGA
ACCTGAGGATGTGAGGGACTACCTCCTGTACCTGCAAGCCAGAGGCCTGGCTGTGAAGACCATCCAACAG
CACCTGGGCCAGCTCAACATGCTGCACAGGAGATCTGGCCTGCCTCGCCCTTCTGACTCCAATGCTGTGT
CCCTGGTGATGAGGAGAATCAGAAAGGAGAATGTGGATGCTGGGGAGAGAGCCAAGCAGGCCCTGGCCTT
TGAACGCACTGACTTTGACCAAGTCAGATCCCTGATGGAGAACTCTGACAGATGCCAGGACATCAGGAAC
CTGGCCTTCCTGGGCATTGCCTACAACACCCTGCTGCGCATTGCCGAAATTGCCAGAATCAGAGTGAAGG
ACATCTCCCGCACCGATGGTGGGAGAATGCTGATCCACATTGGCAGGACCAAGACCCTGGTGTCCACAGC
TGGTGTGGAGAAGGCCCTGTCCCTGGGGGTTACCAAGCTGGTGGAGAGATGGATCTCTGTGTCTGGTGTG
GCTGATGACCCCAACAACTACCTGTTCTGCCGGGTCAGAAAGAATGGTGTGGCTGCCCCTTCTGCCACCT
CCCAACTGTCCACCCGGGCCCTGGAAGGGATCTTTGAGGCCACCCACCGCCTGATCTATGGTGCCAAGGA
TGACTCTGGGCAGAGATACCTGGCCTGGTCTGGCCACTCTGCCAGAGTGGGTGCTGCCAGGGACATGGCC
AGGGCTGGTGTGTCCATCCCTGAAATCATGCAGGCTGGTGGCTGGACCAATGTGAACATAGTGATGAACT
ACATCAGAAACCTGGACTCTGAGACTGGGGCCATGGTGAGGCTGCTCGAGGATGGGGACTGAGCGGCCGC
GATCGCAGACATGATAAGATACATTGATGAGTTTGGACAAACCACAACTAGAATGCAGTGAAAAAAATGC
TTTATTTGTGAAATTTGTGATGCTATTGCTTTATTTGTAACCATTATAAGCTGCAATAAACAAGTTAACA
ACAACAATTGCATTCATTTTATGTTTCAGGTTCAGGGGGAGATGTGGGAGGTTTTTTAAAGCAAGTAAAA
CCTCTACAAATGTGGTAGTCGAAATTCCCGATAAGGATCTTCCTAGAGCATGGCTACGTAGATAAGTAGC
ATGGCGGGTTAATCATTAACTACAAGGAACCCCTAGTGATGGAGTTGGCCACTCCCTCTCTGCGCGCTCG
CTCGCTCACTGAGGCCGGGCGACCAAAGGTCGCCCGACGCCCGGGCTTTGCCCGGGCGGCCTCAGTGAGC
GAGCGAGCGCGCAGCCTTAATTAACCTAATTCACTGGCCGTCGTTTTACAACGTCGTGACTGGGAAAACC
CTGGCGTTACCCAACTTAATCGCCTTGCAGCACATCCCCCTTTCGCCAGCTGGCGTAATAGCGAAGAGGC
CCGCACCGATCGCCCTTCCCAACAGTTGCGCAGCCTGAATGGCGAATGGG
[124 nt withheld, positions 5231-5354]
C
[91 nt withheld, positions 5356-5446]
A
[49 nt withheld, positions 5448-5496]
CCTTTGACGTTGGAGTCCACGTTCTTT
[37 nt withheld, positions 5524-5560]
ACCCTATCTCGGTCTATTCTTTTGATTTATAAGGGATTTTGCCGATTTCGGCCTATTGGTTAAAAAATGA
GCTGATTTAACAAAAATTTAACGCGAATTTTAACAAAATATTAACGCTTACAATTTAGGTGGCACTTTTC
GGGGAAATGTGCGCGGAACCCCTATTTGTTTATTTTTCTAAATACATTCAAATATGTATCCGCTCATGAG
ACAATAACCCTGATAAATGCTTCAATAATATTGAAAAAGGAAGAGTATGAGTATTCAACATTTCCGTGTC
GCCCTTATTCCCTTTTTTGCGGCATTTTGCCTTCCTGTTTTTGCTCACCCAGAAACGCTGGTGAAAGTAA
AAGATGCTGAAGATCAGTTGGGTGCACGAGTGGGTTACATCGAACTGGATCTCAACAGCGGTAAGATCCT
TGAGAGTTTTCGCCCCGAAGAACGTTTTCCAATGATGAGCACTTTTAAAGTTCTGCTATGTGGCGCGGTA
TTATCCCGTATTGACGCCGGGCAAGAGCAACTCGGTCGCCGCATACACTATTCTCAGAATGACTTGGTTG
AGTACTCACCAGTCACAGAAAAGCATCTTACGGATGGCATGACAGTAAGAGAATTATGCAGTGCTGCCAT
AACCATGAGTGATAACACTGCGGCCAACTTACTTCTGACAACGATCGGAGGACCGAAGGAGCTAACCGCT
TTTTTGCACAACATGGGGGATCATGTAACTCGCCTTGATCGTTGGGAACCGGAGCTGAATGAAGCCATAC
CAAACGACGAGCGTGACACCACGATGCCTGTAGCAATGGCAACAACGTTGCGCAAACTATTAACTGGCGA
ACTACTTACTCTAGCTTCCCGGCAACAATTAATAGACTGGATGGAGGCGGATAAAGTTGCAGGACCACTT
CTGCGCTCGGCCCTTCCGGCTGGCTGGTTTATTGCTGATAAATCTGGAGCCGGTGAGCGTGGGTCTCGCG
GTATCATTGCAGCACTGGGGCCAGATGGTAAGCCCTCCCGTATCGTAGTTATCTACACGACGGGGAGTCA
GGCAACTATGGATGAACGAAATAGACAGATCGCTGAGATAGGTGCCTCACTGATTAAGCATTGGTAACTG
TCAGACCAAGTTTACTCATATATACTTTAGATTGATTTAAAACTTCATTTTTAATTTAAAAGGATCTAGG
TGAAGATCCTTTTTGATAATCTCATGACCAAAATCCCTTAACGTGAGTTTTCGTTCCACTGAGCGTCAGA
CCCCGTAGAAAAGATCAAAGGATCTTCTTGAGATCCTTTTTTTCTGCGCGTAATCTGCTGCTTGCAAACA
AAAAAACCACCGCTACCAGCGGTGGTTTGTTTGCCGGATCAAGAGCTACCAACTCTTTTTCCGAAGGTAA
CTGGCTTCAGCAGAGCGCAGATACCAAATACTGTTCTTCTAGTGTAGCCGTAGTTAGGCCACCACTTCAA
GAACTCTGTAGCACCGCCTACATACCTCGCTCTGCTAATCCTGTTACCAGTGGCTGCTGCCAGTGGCGAT
AAGTCGTGTCTTACCGGGTTGGACTCAAGACGATAGTTACCGGATAAGGCGCAGCGGTCGGGCTGAACGG
GGGGTTCGTGCACACAGCCCAGCTTGGAGCGAACGACCTACACCGAACTGAGATACCTACAGCGTGAGCT
ATGAGAAAGCGCCACGCTTCCCGAAGGGAGAAAGGCGGACAGGTATCCGGTAAGCGGCAGGGTCGGAACA
GGAGAGCGCACGAGGGAGCTTCCAGGGGGAAACGCCTGGTATCTTTATAGTCCTGTCGGGTTTCGCCACC
TCTGACTTGAGCGTCGATTTTTGTGATGCTCGTCAGGGGGGCGGAGCCTATGGAAAAACGCCAGCAACGC
GGCCTTTTTACGGTTCCTGGCCTTTTGCTGGCCTTTTGCTCACATGTTCTTTCCTGCGTTATCCCCTGAT
TCTGTGGATAACCGTATTACCGCCTTTGAGTGAGCTGATACCGCTCGCCGCAGCCGAACGACCGAGCGCA
GCGAGTCAGTGAGCGAGGAAGCGGAAGAGCGCCCAATACGCAAACCGCCTCTCCCCGCGCGTTGGCCGAT
TCAT
