>Addgene plasmid #49113 | pEMS1982 | addgene partial sequence | sequence record 80443 | EBV-rev 5'-GTGGTTTGTCCAAACTCATC-3'
CTGCGATCGCGGCCGCTCAGTCCCCATCCTCGAGCAGCCTCACCATGGCCCCAGTCTCAGAGTCCAGGTT
TCTGATGTAGTTCATCACTATGTTCACATTGGTCCAGCCACCAGCCTGCATGATTTCAGGGATGGACACA
CCAGCCCTGGCCATGTCCCTGGCAGCACCCACTCTGGCAGAGTGGCCAGACCAGGCCAGGTATCTCTGCC
CAGAGTCATCCTTGGCACCATAGATCAGGCGGTGGGTGGCCTCAAAGATCCCTTCCAGGGCCCGGGTGGA
CAGTTGGGAGGTGGCAGAAGGGGCAGCCACACCATTCTTTCTGACCCGGCAGAACAGGTAGTTGTTGGGG
TCATCAGCCACACCAGACACAGAGATCCATCTCTCCACCAGCTTGGTAACCCCCAGGGACAGGGCCTTCT
CCACACCAGCTGTGGACACCAGGGTCTTGGTCCTGCCAATGTGGATCAGCATTCTCCCACCATCGGTGCG
GGAGATGTCCTTCACTCTGATTCTGGCAATTTCGGCAATGCGCAGCAGGGTGTTGTAGGCAATGCCCAGG
AAGGCCAGGTTCCTGATGTCCTGGCATCTGTCAGAGTTCTCCATCAGGGATCTGACTTGGTCAAAGTCAG
TGCGTTCAAAGGCCAGGGCCTGCTTGGCTCTCTCCCCAGCATCCACATTCTCCTTTCTGATTCTCCTCAT
CACCAGGGACACAGCATTGGAGTCAGAAGGGCGAGGCAGGCCAGATCTCCTGTGCAGCATGTTGAGCTGG
CCCAGGTGCTGTTGGATGGTCTTCACAGCCAGGCCTCTGGCTTGCAGGTACAGGAGGTAGTCCCTCACAT
CCTCAGGTTCAGCAGG
