>Addgene plasmid #49113 | pEMS1982 | addgene partial sequence | sequence record 82339 | pCAGGS-3 5'-TCCTTAAACCTGTCTTGTAA-3'
CAACTTCGGCGCGCCACCCGAAGGCCCGCAGAACCCCCAAGGCCGTGCTGCGCGGCGCCCTGGGCGGGCC
CTGGTGCCTTTGCGCCCGCGCTCCCGGCTCTTGGCCCCAGTCCGTTTGCCCCGCGGGTCTGTCGCACCTC
CTGGGTCTGCCAGCTCCTGCCGGGGGGTACCCTCTTTGAAGGTTCGGGGGCGGATTCTGTCCCCCGGGCC
CGGCCCCCCGGCCCGAAGCAGCCAATCCGTGCGCGGGTCATCGTGCCGCAGCCAATCACAGAGCCTCTGG
CAGCTGAAGTTAGGGAAACAACGGCTCTTGAGGGGTAGCTGAGGGCGCGGGACCGCTCCCCGCCCGGCAG
CCGCCCCCAGCCCCACCCGCCGTTGTCCTAGTCGCGGCCGAGCGCATTCTGGGCTGGCCTAGGGCGCGCT
TCTTGGGCCGCCTCCCTGCGCGTCCCGGCCCCGTCACTTCAGAAGGCGCTCGACCCCCAGTCTGCACCAC
CCAGTCCACTCCCACATCCCCGACTGAGCCGGGTGGTCTCTTCCACTCGAGCCAGCTCCACTTCCCTGAC
CAAGGTTTGCAGAAGCCCCCCACCCCGTCACCGCCGTAGAGGCCCTCGTAGGGGGGCTCTCCAGAAAGCC
CGCCCCGGGGTCCAAGCCCCACCCAGGCCCTTTCTCGCACTCTCACTCTCCAGCCCCGCTCTGAGTCCCA
GCACTGTCTCTCTCATCCCATGGCAAACAGAGAGGCCAGGCAGGCGTGTGGAGGTCAGGCCCAGGGCCCC
AGCCTCACCCCCCATGCCACTCACTGCCTCTCTGGAGCCTGAGTCTCTGGCAAAAAGCGGTGGCACAGGG
GCTTT
